Addgene plasmid #234731: pCMV-wtTnsAB
Purpose: Wild-type human-codon optimized PseTnsAB in mammalian cells
Depositing lab: David Liu. Publication: Programmable gene insertion in human cells with a laboratory-evolved CRISPR-associated transposase. Witte IP, Lampe GD, Eitzinger S, Miller SM, Berrios KN, McElroy AN, King RT, Stringham OG, Gelsinger DR, Vo PLH, Chen AT, Tolar J, Osborn MJ, Sternberg SH, Liu DR. Science. 2025 May 15;388(6748):eadt5199. doi: 10.1126/science.adt5199. Epub 2025 May 15. PubMed 40373119.
Backbone
  Vector backbone: pCMV with a BR322 origin
  Vector type: Mammalian Expression
Growth in bacteria
  Bacterial resistance: Ampicillin, 100 μg/mL
  Growth temperature: 37°C
  Growth strain: DH5alpha
  Copy number: High Copy
Gene/Insert
  Gene/Insert name: PseTnsAB
  Species: Synthetic
  Cloning method: Other
Terms and licenses: Academic/Nonprofit Terms; Industry Terms: Not Available to Industry
How to cite: pCMV-wtTnsAB was a gift from David Liu (Addgene plasmid # 234731 ; http://n2t.net/addgene:234731 ; RRID:Addgene_234731)
