[The description below was written by a language model from this plasmid's Addgene catalogue record and pLannotate feature annotations shown in this document.]
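Description:
pCMV-wtTnsAB is a 5,955-nt mammalian expression plasmid that produces the wild-type, human-codon-optimized PseTnsAB protein in mammalian cells. The backbone is a pCMV vector propagated in E. coli through a high-copy ColE1/pBR322-type origin and selected with ampicillin via the β-lactamase gene and its native promoter. A few bacterial cloning remnants are also annotated: a fragment of the pBR322 bom region, a lac promoter/operator with CAP binding site, a short lacI fragment, and small pieces of an SV40 promoter and a pBluescript multiple cloning site. These appear to be backbone carry-over rather than functional parts of the payload.

The expression cassette consists of the human cytomegalovirus immediate-early enhancer and promoter, followed by a T7 promoter that could support in vitro transcription, and ends with the bovine growth hormone polyadenylation signal. The automated feature table does not annotate the synthetic insert itself, but the roughly 2.6 kb unannotated interval between the T7 promoter and the bGH poly(A) signal is where the PseTnsAB coding sequence would be expected to lie. The record does not state whether the insert carries epitope tags, nuclear localization signals or linkers, nor how the TnsA and TnsB portions are joined. TnsA and TnsB are the transposase components of Tn7-like CRISPR-associated transposons, responsible for the DNA cleavage and strand-transfer steps at the transposon ends. The associated work concerns programmable gene insertion in human cells with a laboratory-evolved CRISPR-associated transposase, so this construct plausibly serves as the unevolved wild-type reference, co-delivered with the other system components and a donor, although the record does not say so explicitly.
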