Features (pLannotate 1.2.2; 14 found; start..end, strand, type, name):
    171..1031    -  CDS            AmpR: β-lactamase; bla; confers resistance to ampicillin, carbenicillin, and related antibiotics
   1032..1136    -  promoter       AmpR promoter: bla
   1207..1251    -  misc_feature   bom (fragment): basis of mobility region from pBR322
   1482..1785    +  enhancer       CMV enhancer: human cytomegalovirus immediate early enhancer
   1786..1989    +  promoter       CMV promoter: human cytomegalovirus (CMV) immediate early promoter
   2031..2049    +  promoter       T7 promoter: promoter for bacteriophage T7 RNA polymerase
   4670..4894    +  polyA_signal   bGH poly(A) signal: bovine growth hormone polyadenylation signal
   4898..4919    +  promoter       SV40 promoter (fragment): SV40 enhancer and early promoter
   4924..4940    +  misc_feature   MCS (fragment): pBluescript multiple cloning site
   4989..5005    -  protein_bind   lac operator: The lac repressor binds to the lac operator to inhibit transcription in E. coli. This inhibition can be relieved by adding lactose or isopropyl-β-D-thiogalactopyranoside (IPTG). lac repressor encoded by lacI
   5013..5043    -  promoter       lac promoter: promoter for the E. coli lac operon
   5058..5079    -  protein_bind   CAP binding site: CAP binding activates transcription in the presence of cAMP. E. coli catabolite activator protein
   5092..5184    -  CDS            lacI (fragment): lac repressor; lacI; The lac repressor binds to the lac operator to inhibit transcription in E. coli. This inhibition can be relieved by adding lactose or isopropyl-β-D-thiogalactopyranoside (IPTG).
   5367..5955    -  rep_origin     ori: high-copy-number ColE1/pMB1/pBR322/pUC origin of replication
>Addgene plasmid #234731 | pCMV-wtTnsAB | addgene full sequence | sequence record 467884 | Addgene NGS Result
GAAGATCCTTTGATCTTTTCTACGGGGTCTGACACTCAGTGGAACGAAAACTCACGTTAAGGGATTTTGG
TCATGAGATTATCAAAAAGGATCTTCACCTAGATCCTTTTAAATTAAAAATGAAGTTTTAAATCAATCTA
AAGTATATATGAGTAAACTTGGTCTGACAGTTACCAATGCTTAATCAGTGAGGCACCTATCTCAGCGATC
TGTCTATTTCGTTCATCCATAGTTGCCTGACTCCCCGTCGTGTAGATAACTACGATACGGGAGGGCTTAC
CATCTGGCCCCAGTGCTGCAATGATACCGCGAGACCCACGCTCACCGGCTCCAGATTTATCAGCAATAAA
CCAGCCAGCCGGAAGGGCCGAGCGCAGAAGTGGTCCTGCAACTTTATCCGCCTCCATCCAGTCTATTAAT
TGTTGCCGGGAAGCTAGAGTAAGTAGTTCGCCAGTTAATAGTTTGCGCAACGTTGTTGCCATTGCTACAG
GCATCGTGGTGTCACGCTCGTCGTTTAGTATGGCTTCATTCAGCTCCGGTTCCCAACGATCAAGGCGAGT
TACATGATCCCCCATGTTGTGCAAAAAAGCGGTTAGCTCCTTCGGTCCTCCGATCGTTGTCAGAAGTAAG
TTGGCCGCAGTGTTATCACTCATGGTTATGGCAGCACTGCATAATTCTCTTACTGTCATGCCATCCATAA
GATGCTTTTCTGTGACTGGTGAGTACTCAACCAAGTCATTCTGAGAATAGTGTATGCGGCGACCGAGTTG
CTCTTGCCCGGCGTCAATACGGGATAATACCGCGCCACATAGCAGAACTTTAAAAGTGCTCATCATTGGA
AAACGTTCTTCGGGGCGAAAACTCTCAAGGATCTTACCGCTGTTGAGATCCAGTTCGATGTAACCCACTC
GTGCACCCAACTGATCTTCAGCATCTTTTACTTTCACCAGCGTTTCTGGGTGAGCAAAAACAGGAAGGCA
AAATGCCGCAAAAAAGGGAATAAGGGCGACACGGAAATGTTGAATACTCATACTCTTCCTTTTTCAATAT
TATTGAAGCATTTATCAGGGTTATTGTCTCATGAGCGGATACATATTTGAATGTATTTAGAAAAATAAAC
AAATAGGGGTTCCGCGCACATTTCCCCGAAAAGTGCCACCTGACGTCGACGGATCGGGAGATCGATCTCC
CGATCCCCTAGGGTCGACTCTCAGTACAATCTGCTCTGATGCCGCATAGTTAAGCCAGTATCTGCTCCCT
GCTTGTGTGTTGGAGGTCGCTGAGTAGTGCGCGAGCAAAATTTAAGCTACAACAAGGCAAGGCTTGACCG
ACAATTGCATGAAGAATCTGCTTAGGGTTAGGCGTTTTGCGCTGCTTCGCGATGTACGGGCCAGATATAC
GCGTTGACATTGATTATTGACTAGTTATTAATAGTAATCAATTACGGGGTCATTAGTTCATAGCCCATAT
ATTGAGTTCCGCGTTACATAACTTACGGTAAATGGCCCGCCTGGCTGACCGCCCAACGACCCCCGCCCAT
TGACGTCAATAATGACGTATGTTCCCATAGTAACGCCAATAGGGACTTTCCATTGACGTCAATGGGTGGA
GTATTTACGGTAAACTGCCCACTTGGCAGTACATCAAGTGTATCATATGCCAAGTACGCCCCCTATTGAC
GTCAATGACGGTAAATGGCCCGCCTGGCATTATGCCCAGTACATGACCTTATGGGACTTTCCTACTTGGC
AGTACATCTACGTATTAGTCATCGCTATTACCATGGTGATGCGGTTTTGGCAGTACATCAATGGGCGTGG
ATAGCGGTTTGACTCACGGGGATTTCCAAGTCTCCACCCCATTGACGTCAATGGGAGTTTGTTTTGGCAC
CAAAATCAACGGGACTTTCCAAAATGTCGTAACAACTCCGCCCCATTGACGCAAATGGGCGGTAGGCGTG
TACGGTGGGAGGTCTATATAAGCAGAGCTGGTTTAGTGAACCGTCAGATCCGCTAGAGATCCGCGGCCGC
TAATACGACTCACTATAGGGAGAGCCGCCACCATGTACATCAGAAACCTGAGAAAGCCTTCTCCAAACAA
GAACGTGTTCAAGTTCGCCTCCACCAAGGTGTCCAGCGTGGTGATGTGCGAGAGCAGCCTGGAGTTCGAC
GCCTGCTTCCACCACGAGTACAACGACCTTATCGAGTCTTTCGGCAGCCAACCTGAGGGCTTCAAATACG
AGTTCATGGGCAAGTCCCTGCCTTATACACCTGATGCCCTGATCAGCTACACCGATAAGACACAGAAATA
CCACGAGTACAAGCCCTACTCTAAGATCGCCAGCCCTCTGTTCCGGGCTGAATTTGCCGCCAAGCGGGCC
GCTTCTCTGAAACTGGGAATCGACCTGGTCCTGGTGACCGACAGACAGATCAGAGTGAACCCTATCCTTA
ACAATCTGAAGCTGCTGCATAGATACAGCGGCGTGTACGGCATCAGCGGCATCCAGAAGGAACTGCTGAG
CTTTATCCACAAAAGCGGCGTTATCAAGCTGAATGACATCAGCAGCCAGGTGGGAATCCCCATCGGCGAA
ACCCGGAGCTTCCTGTTTGGCCTCATGCACAAGGGCCTGGTGAAGGCCGACCTGGGCTGTGATGACCTGA
CCAACAACCCCACCCTGTGGGCCACACCTGGCAGCGGCTCCGGAAAACGGACAGCCGACGGAAGCGAGTT
CGAGTCACCAAAGAAGAAGCGGAAAGTCGGATCCGGCTCTGGAGGCATGACCGATTTCTTTAACGAGTTC
GACGAGAGCCTGGTGCCCCTGAAGCCTCAGACCCCAACACAGTACGTGAAGCTGGACGATGCCAACCTGA
TCCAGCGGGATCTGGACACCTTCTCCGATACCTTCAAGAATCAGGCCCTGCAGAGATATAAGCTGATCTC
CACCATCGACAAGAAGCTGTCTAGGGGCTGGACACAGCGCAACCTGGACCCCATCCTGGACGAGCTGTTC
AAGGGCGGCGACGTGGTGAGGCCTAATTGGCGCACAGTGGCCCGGTGGAGAAAGAAGTACATCGAGTCTA
ACGGCGATATCGCCAGCCTGGCCGACAAGAATCACAAGATGGGCAACAGGACCAATCGCATCAAGGGCGA
CGATAAGTTCTTTGATAAGGCCCTGGAGCGGTTCCTGGACGCCAAGAGACCTACAATCGCCACCGCCTAT
CAGTACTATAAGGATCTGATCGTGATCGAGAACGAGTCCATCGTGGAGGGCAAGATCCCAATCATCTCTT
ACAACGCCTTTAATAAGAGGATCAAGGCCATCCCACCTTATGCAGTGGCAGTGGCACGCCACGGCAAGTT
CAAGGCCGACCAGTGGTTTGCATACTGCGCAGCACACGTGCCACCAACAAGAATCCTGGAGCGGGTGGAG
ATCGATCACACACCCCTGGACCTGATCCTGCTGGACGATGAGCTGCTGATCCCAATCGGCAGGCCCTATC
TGACACTGCTGATCGACGTGTTCAGCGGCTGCGTGCTGGGCTTTCACCTGAGCTACAAGAGCCCTTCCTA
CGTGAGCGCTGCAAAGGCAATCACCCACGCCATCAAGCCAAAGTCCCTGGATGCCCTGAACATCGAGCTG
CAGAATGACTGGCCCTGCTTCGGCAAGTTTGAGAACCTGGTGGTGGACAATGGCGCCGAGTTCTGGTCTA
AGAACCTGGAGCACGCCTGTCAGAGCGCCGGCATCAACATCCAGTACAATCCTGTGAGGAAGCCCTGGCT
GAAGCCCTTTATCGAGCGGTTCTTCGGCGTGATGAACGAGTACTTCCTGCCCGAGCTGCCTGGCAAGACC
TTTTCTAATATCCTGGAGAAGGAGGAGTATAAGCCCGAGAAGGACGCCATCATGCGGTTCAGCACATTTG
TGGAGGAGTTCCACAGATGGATCGCCGACGTGTACCACCAGGACTCTAATAGCCGGGAGACCAGAATCCC
TATCAAGAGGTGGCAGCAGGGCTTCGATGCCTATCCTCCACTGACCATGAACGAGGAGGAGGAGACAAGG
TTTTCCATGCTGATGCGCATCTCCGACTCTAGGACCCTGACACGCAATGGCTTTAAGTACCAGGAGCTGA
TGTATGATTCTACCGCCCTGGCCGACTACCGCAAGCACTATCCACAGACAAAGGAGACCGTGAAGAAGCT
GATCAAGGTGGACCCCGACGATATCAGCAAAATCTACGTGTACCTGGAGGAGCTGGAGTCCTACCTGGAG
GTGCCTTGCACAGATCCAACCGGCTACACAGACGGCCTGAGCATCTATGAGCACAAGACCATCAAGAAGA
TCAACCGGGAAGTGATCAGAGAGAGCAAGGACTCCCTGGGCCTGGCCAAGGCAAGGATGGCCATCCACGA
GAGAGTGAAGCAGGAGCAGGAGGTGTTCATCGAGTCCAAGACCAAGGCCAAGATCACAGCCGTGAAGAAG
CAGGCCCAGATCGCCGATGTGAGCAATACCGGCACATCCACCATCAAGGTGTCTGAGGAGAGCGCCGCAC
CAGTGCAGAAGCACATCTCCAACGACAATTCTGACGATTGGGACGATGACCTGGAGGCCTTTGAGTAACC
GGTCATCATCACCATCACCATTGAGTTTAAACCCGCTGATCAGCCTCGACTGTGCCTTCTAGTTGCCAGC
CATCTGTTGTTTGCCCCTCCCCCGTGCCTTCCTTGACCCTGGAAGGTGCCACTCCCACTGTCCTTTCCTA
ATAAAATGAGGAAATTGCATCGCATTGTCTGAGTAGGTGTCATTCTATTCTGGGGGGTGGGGTGGGGCAG
GACAGCAAGGGGGAGGATTGGGAAGACAATAGCAGGCATGCTGGGGATGCGGTGGGCTCTATGGCTTCTG
AGGCGGAAAGAACCAGCTGGGGCTCGATACCGTCGACCTCTAGCTAGAGCTTGGCGTAATCATGGTCATA
GCTGTTTCCTGTGTGAAATTGTTATCCGCTCACAATTCCACACAACATACGAGCCGGAAGCATAAAGTGT
AAAGCCTAGGGTGCCTAATGAGTGAGCTAACTCACATTAATTGCGTTGCGCTCACTGCCCGCTTTCCAGT
CGGGAAACCTGTCGTGCCAGCTGCATTAATGAATCGGCCAACGCGCGGGGAGAGGCGGTTTGCGTATTGG
GCGCTCTTCCGCTTCCTCGCTCACTGACTCGCTGCGCTCGGTCGTTCGGCTGCGGCGAGCGGTATCAGCT
CACTCAAAGGCGGTAATACGGTTATCCACAGAATCAGGGGATAACGCAGGAAAGAACATGTGAGCAAAAG
GCCAGCAAAAGGCCAGGAACCGTAAAAAGGCCGCGTTGCTGGCGTTTTTCCATAGGCTCCGCCCCCCTGA
CGAGCATCACAAAAATCGACGCTCAAGTCAGAGGTGGCGAAACCCGACAGGACTATAAAGATACCAGGCG
TTTCCCCCTGGAAGCTCCCTCGTGCGCTCTCCTGTTCCGACCCTGCCGCTTACCGGATACCTGTCCGCCT
TTCTCCCTTCGGGAAGCGTGGCGCTTTCTCATAGCTCACGCTGTAGGTATCTCAGTTCGGTGTAGGTCGT
TCGCTCCAAGCTGGGCTGTGTGCACGAACCCCCCGTTCAGCCCGACCGCTGCGCCTTATCCGGTAACTAT
CGTCTTGAGTCCAACCCGGTAAGACACGACTTATCGCCACTGGCAGCAGCCACTGGTAACAGGATTAGCA
GAGCGAGGTATGTAGGCGGTGCTACAGAGTTCTTGAAGTGGTGGCCTAACTACGGCTACACTAGAAGAAC
AGTATTTGGTATCTGCGCTCTGCTGAAGCCAGTTACCTTCGGAAAAAGAGTTGGTAGCTCTTGATCCGGC
AAACAAACCACCGCTGGTAGCGGTGGTTTTTTTGTTTGCAAGCAGCAGATTACGCGCAGAAAAAAAGGAT
CTCAA
